Addgene plasmid #53627: JMJD1BA-c068
Purpose: bacterial expression plasmid
Depositing lab: Nicola Burgess-Brown. Depositing organization: University of Oxford.
Backbone
  Vector backbone: pNIC-CTHF
  Backbone manufacturer: SGC
  Vector type: Bacterial Expression
Growth in bacteria
  Bacterial resistance: Kanamycin, 50 μg/mL
  Growth temperature: 37°C
  Growth strain: Mach1 ; BL21(DE3)-R3-pRARE2
  Copy number: High Copy
Gene/Insert
  Gene/Insert name: JMJD1BA (alt names: 4C8D; gi|38372909)
  Insert size (bp): 1120
  Mutation: Bacterial expression for structure determination; may not be full ORF, see comments
  Promoter: T7
  Tag / fusion protein: TEV-His6-Flag (C terminal on insert)
  Cloning method: Ligation Independent Cloning
  Sequencing primers: 5′ T7; 3′ T7-term
Terms and licenses: Academic/Nonprofit Terms; Industry Terms: Not Available to Industry
Depositor comments: C-terminal His+flag, TEV-cleavable, for LIC cloning. EXP-06-AA9343 http://www.thesgc.org/structures/4C8D/ Use BL21(DE3)-R3-pRARE2 strain for expression.
How to cite: JMJD1BA-c068 was a gift from Nicola Burgess-Brown (Addgene plasmid # 53627 ; http://n2t.net/addgene:53627 ; RRID:Addgene_53627)
