[The description below was written by a language model from this plasmid's Addgene catalogue record and the feature table of its GenBank file.]
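Description:
JMJD1BA-c068 is a bacterial expression plasmid built on the pNIC-CTHF backbone from the SGC, a vector designed for ligation-independent cloning of protein fragments intended for structural biology. It is maintained as a high-copy plasmid in E. coli under kanamycin selection. The record lists a cloning strain for propagation and a BL21(DE3) derivative carrying a rare-codon helper plasmid for expression. The DE3 background supplies the T7 RNA polymerase needed to drive the T7 promoter that controls the insert. The record does not state the origin of replication or other backbone elements.

The insert, about 1.1 kb, encodes JMJD1BA, the SGC's name for its JMJD1B target. It was designed for structure determination, so as the depositor notes it may be a truncated domain construct rather than the full open reading frame. The exact residue boundaries are not given, and the source species is not stated. The coding sequence is fused at its C terminus to a TEV protease cleavage site followed by a His6 tag and a Flag tag. This allows immobilised-metal affinity purification or Flag-based detection, and TEV digestion then removes both tags to leave near-native protein. The alternative name links the construct to a deposited crystal structure, consistent with its use for producing recombinant protein for crystallography and related biochemical work.

The GenBank record held for this plasmid covers only a 1,097 bp partial sequence and has no annotated features beyond the source line. It therefore neither confirms nor adds to the catalogue description of the promoter, tags or backbone.
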