LOCUS       Exported 1097 bp ds-DNA linear SYN 13-JUN-2021
DEFINITION  bacterial expression plasmid.
ACCESSION   .
VERSION     .
KEYWORDS    JMJD1BA-c068
SOURCE      synthetic DNA construct
  ORGANISM  synthetic DNA construct
REFERENCE   1 (bases 1 to 1097)
  TITLE     SGC_OxfordQ1Q2_2014
REFERENCE   2 (bases 1 to 1097)
  AUTHORS   .
  TITLE     Direct Submission
  JOURNAL   Exported Jun 13, 2021 from SnapGene Server 1.1.58
            http://www.snapgene.com
FEATURES             Location/Qualifiers
     source          1..1097
                     /organism="synthetic DNA construct"
                     /mol_type="other DNA"
ORIGIN
        1 aataattttg tttaacctta agaaggagat atactatgac ttctcactcc tggctttgtg
       61 atgggaggct tctgtgtctc catgacccca gcaacaaaaa caattggaag atcttccggg
      121 agtgttggaa gcaaggtcag ccagtgctgg tttcgggggt acataaaaag ctcaagtctg
      181 agctctggaa gccagaagcc tttagccagg aatttggaga ccaggatgta gacttggtga
      241 actgcaggaa ctgtgctata atttccgatg tgaaagttcg ggatttctgg gatggtttcg
      301 agatcatatg caaacgacta cggtcagaag atgggcagcc aatggtgctc aaactcaagg
      361 actggcctcc tggggaagat tttcgagaca tgatgccaac caggtttgaa gatctgatgg
      421 agaaccttcc tctgccagaa tataccaaac gagatggcag gctcaatctg gcctctaggc
      481 tacctagcta ctttgtaagg cctgatctgg gccccaagat gtacaacgcc tatgggttga
      541 taacagcaga agatagaaga gttggtacaa caaatcttca cttagatgtg tctgatgctg
      601 ttaatgtgat ggtgtatgtt gggattccca tcggggaggg tgctcatgat gaagaggtac
      661 tcaagacaat tgacgaggga gatgccgatg aggtgacgaa gcagaggatt catgatggaa
      721 aagagaagcc aggtgcttta tggcacatct atgcagccaa ggatgcagag aagatccggg
      781 agctgctccg aaaggttgga gaagaacaag gccaagagaa cccccctgat catgacccaa
      841 ttcatgacca aagttggtac ctggaccaga ccctccgtaa gcgactctat gaggagtatg
      901 gcgtgcaagg ctgggctatt gtgcagttcc taggtgatgc tgttttcata cctgctggag
      961 ccccacacca ggttcacaat ctatacagtt gcataaaagt agcagaagac tttgtatctc
     1021 cagaacatgt aaagcactgt ttccgcctga ctcaggaatt cgcagggaac ctctacttcc
     1081 aatcgcacca tcatcac
//
