>Addgene plasmid #53627 | JMJD1BA-c068 | depositor partial sequence | sequence record 83755 | insert sequence
CTTAAGAAGGAGATATACTATGACTTCTCACTCCTGGCTTTGTGATGGGAGGCTTCTGTGTCTCCATGAC
CCCAGCAACAAAAACAATTGGAAGATCTTCCGGGAGTGTTGGAAGCAAGGTCAGCCAGTGCTGGTTTCGG
GGGTACATAAAAAGCTCAAGTCTGAGCTCTGGAAGCCAGAAGCCTTTAGCCAGGAATTTGGAGACCAGGA
TGTAGACTTGGTGAACTGCAGGAACTGTGCTATAATTTCCGATGTGAAAGTTCGGGATTTCTGGGATGGT
TTCGAGATCATATGCAAACGACTACGGTCAGAAGATGGGCAGCCAATGGTGCTCAAACTCAAGGACTGGC
CTCCTGGGGAAGATTTTCGAGACATGATGCCAACCAGGTTTGAAGATCTGATGGAGAACCTTCCTCTGCC
AGAATATACCAAACGAGATGGCAGGCTCAATCTGGCCTCTAGGCTACCTAGCTACTTTGTAAGGCCTGAT
CTGGGCCCCAAGATGTACAACGCCTATGGGTTGATAACAGCAGAAGATAGAAGAGTTGGTACAACAAATC
TTCACTTAGATGTGTCTGATGCTGTTAATGTGATGGTGTATGTTGGGATTCCCATCGGGGAGGGTGCTCA
TGATGAAGAGGTACTCAAGACAATTGACGAGGGAGATGCCGATGAGGTGACGAAGCAGAGGATTCATGAT
GGAAAAGAGAAGCCAGGTGCTTTATGGCACATCTATGCAGCCAAGGATGCAGAGAAGATCCGGGAGCTGC
TCCGAAAGGTTGGAGAAGAACAAGGCCAAGAGAACCCCCCTGATCATGACCCAATTCATGACCAAAGTTG
GTACCTGGACCAGACCCTCCGTAAGCGACTCTATGAGGAGTATGGCGTGCAAGGCTGGGCTATTGTGCAG
TTCCTAGGTGATGCTGTTTTCATACCTGCTGGAGCCCCACACCAGGTTCACAATCTATACAGTTGCATAA
AAGTAGCAGAAGACTTTGTATCTCCAGAACATGTAAAGCACTGTTTCCGCCTGACTCAGGAATTCGCAGG
GAACCTCTACTTCCAATCGCACCATCATCACCACCATGATTACAAGGATGACGACGATAAGTGAGGATCC
