>Addgene plasmid #53627 | JMJD1BA-c068 | addgene partial sequence | sequence record 90064 | T7term 5'-GCTAGTTATTGCTCAGCGG-3'
CTTTCGGGCTTTGTTAGCAGCCGGATCTCAGTGGTGGTGGTGGTGGTGCTCGAGTGCGGCCGCAAGCTTG
TCGACGGAGCTCGAATTCGGATCCTCACTTATCGTCGTCATCCTTGTAATCATGGTGGTGATGATGGTGC
GATTGGAAGTAGAGGTTCCCTGCGAATTCCTGAGTCAGGCGGAAACAGTGCTTTACATGTTCTGGAGATA
CAAAGTCTTCTGCTACTTTTATGCAACTGTATAGATTGTGAACCTGGTGTGGGGCTCCAGCAGGTATGAA
AACAGCATCACCTAGGAACTGCACAATAGCCCAGCCTTGCACGCCATACTCCTCATAGAGTCGCTTACGG
AGGGTCTGGTCCAGGTACCAACTTTGGTCATGAATTGGGTCATGATCAGGGGGGTTCTCTTGGCCTTGTT
CTTCTCCAACCTTTCGGAGCAGCTCCCGGATCTTCTCTGCATCCTTGGCTGCATAGATGTGCCATAAAGC
ACCTGGCTTCTCTTTTCCATCATGAATCCTCTGCTTCGTCACCTCATCGGCATCTCCCTCGTCAATTGTC
TTGAGTACCTCTTCATCATGAGCACCCTCCCCGATGGGAATCCCAACATACACCATCACATTAACAGCAT
CAGACACATCTAAGTGAAGATTTGTTGTACCAACTCTTCTATCTTCTGCTGTTATCAACCCATAGGCGTT
GTACATCTTGGGGCCCAGATCAGGCCTTACAAAGTAGCTAGGTAGCCTAGAGGCCAGATTGAGCCTGCCA
TCTCGTTTGGTATATTCTGGCAGAGGAAGGTTCTCCATCAGATCTTCAAACCTGGTTGGCATCATGTCTC
GAAAATCTTCCCCAGGAGGCCAGTCCTTGAGTTTGAGCACCATTGGCTGCCCATCTTCTGACCGTAGTCG
TTTGCATATGATCTCGAAACCATCCCAGAAATCCCGAACTTTCACATCGGAAATTATAGCACAGTTCCTG
CAGTTCACCAAGTCTACATCCTGGTCTCCAAATTCCTGGCTAAAGGCTTCTGGCTT
